>Addgene plasmid #152391 | pGBW-m4134039 | depositor full sequence | sequence record 295403 | Full Sequence
CACCATGATAGCCTCAGAGTTTAGTTCCCTTCCATCATATGCAGCTTTTGCTACTGCTCAAGAAGCTTAT
GAGCAGGCTGTTGCTAATGGTGATTCTGAAGTTGTTCTTAAAAAGTTGAAGAAGTCTTTGAATGTGGCTA
AATCTGAATTTGACCGTGATGCAGCCATGCAACGTAAGTTGGAAAAGATGGCTGATCAAGCTATGACCCA
AATGTATAAACAGGCTAGATCTGAGGACAAGAGGGCAAAAGTTACTAGTGCTATGCAGACAATGCTTTTC
ACTATGCTTAGAAAGTTGGATAATGATGCACTCAACAACATTATCAACAATGCAAGAGATGGTTGTGTTC
CCTTGAACATAATACCTCTTACAACAGCAGCCAAACTAATGGTTGTCATACCAGACTATAACACATATAA
AAATACGTGTGATGGTACAACATTTACTTATGCATCAGCATTGTGGGAAATCCAACAGGTTGTAGATGCA
GATAGTAAAATTGTTCAACTTAGTGAAATTAGTATGGACAATTCACCTAATTTAGCATGGCCTCTTATTG
TAACAGCTTTAAGGGCCAATTCTGCTGTCAAATTAGAAAACCTTTACTTTCAGTCGATGAGTGACAAAAT
CATTCATCTAACCGATGACTCCTTTGATACAGACGTGTTGAAGGCCGATGGTGCGATACTGGTAGATTTC
TGGGCTGAATGGTGTGGCCCGTGCAAGATGATCGCACCCATTCTGGACGAGATCGCCGACGAGTATCAAG
GAAAATTAACTGTCGCTAAGCTTAATATAGATCAGAACCCAGGGACGGCACCTAAATACGGCATCAGGGG
AATACCTACCCTCCTGCTCTTTAAGAATGGGGAAGTTGCCGCGACAAAAGTGGGAGCCCTGTCTAAGGGC
CAGCTAAAAGAGTTCTTGGACGCTAACCTGGCAGGTTCAGGCTCGGGGCACATGCACCATCACCATCACC
ATAGCAGCGGGCTCGTGCCACGCGGCTAAGGATCCGCAGGCCTCTGCTAGCTTGACTGACTGAGATACAG
CGTACCTTCAGCTCACAGACATGATAAGATACATTGATGAGTTTGGACAAACCACAACTAGAATGCAGTG
AAAAAAATGCTTTATTTGTGAAATTTGTGATGCTATTGCTTTATTTGTAACCATTATAAGCTGCAATAAA
CAAGTTAACAACAACAATTGCATTCATTTTATGTTTCAGGTTCAGGGGGAGGTGTGGGAGGTTTTTTAAA
GCAAGTAAAACCTCTACAAATGTGGTATTGGCCCATCTCTATCGGTATCGTAGCATAACCCCTTGGGGCC
TCTAAACGGGTCTTGAGGGGTTTTTTGTGCCCCTCGGGCCGGATTGCTATCTACCGGCATTGGCGCAGAA
AAAAATGCCTGATGCGACGCTGCGCGTCTTATACTCCCACATATGCCAGATTCAGCAACGGATACGGCTT
CCCCAACTTGCCCACTTCCATACGTGTCCTCCTTACCAGAAATTTATCCTTAAGGTCGTCAGCTATCCTG
CAGGCGATCTCTCGATTTCGATCAAGACATTCCTTTAATGGTCTTTTCTGGACACCACTAGGGGTCAGAA
GTAGTTCATCAAACTTTCTTCCCTCCCTAATCTCATTGGTTACCTTGGGCTATCGAAACTTAATTAACCA
GTCAAGTCAGCTACTTGGCGAGATCGACTTGTCTGGGTTTCGACTACGCTCAGAATTGCGTCAGTCAAGT
TCGATCTGGTCCTTGCTATTGCACCCGTTCTCCGATTACGAGTTTCATTTAAATCATGTGAGCAAAAGGC
CAGCAAAAGGCCAGGAACCGTAAAAAGGCCGCGTTGCTGGCGTTTTTCCATAGGCTCCGCCCCCCTGACG
AGCATCACAAAAATCGACGCTCAAGTCAGAGGTGGCGAAACCCGACAGGACTATAAAGATACCAGGCGTT
TCCCCCTGGAAGCTCCCTCGTGCGCTCTCCTGTTCCGACCCTGCCGCTTACCGGATACCTGTCCGCCTTT
CTCCCTTCGGGAAGCGTGGCGCTTTCTCATAGCTCACGCTGTAGGTATCTCAGTTCGGTGTAGGTCGTTC
GCTCCAAGCTGGGCTGTGTGCACGAACCCCCCGTTCAGCCCGACCGCTGCGCCTTATCCGGTAACTATCG
TCTTGAGTCCAACCCGGTAAGACACGACTTATCGCCACTGGCAGCAGCCACTGGTAACAGGATTAGCAGA
GCGAGGTATGTAGGCGGTGCTACAGAGTTCTTGAAGTGGTGGCCTAACTACGGCTACACTAGAAGAACAG
TATTTGGTATCTGCGCTCTGCTGAAGCCAGTTACCTTCGGAAAAAGAGTTGGTAGCTCTTGATCCGGCAA
ACAAACCACCGCTGGTAGCGGTGGTTTTTTTGTTTGCAAGCAGCAGATTACGCGCAGAAAAAAAGGATCT
CAAGAAGATCCTTTGATCTTTTCTACGGGGTCTGACGCTCAGTGGAACGAAAACTCACGTTAAGGGATTT
TGGTCATGAGATTATCAAAAAGGATCTTCACCTAGATCCTTTTAAATTAAAAATGAAGTTTTAAATCAAT
CTAAAGTATATATGAGTAAACTTGGTCTGACAGTTACCAATGCTTAATCAGTGAGGCACCTATCTCAGCG
ATCTGTCTATTTCGTTCATCCATAGTTGCATTTAAATTTCCGAACTCTCCAAGGCCCTCGTCGGAAAATC
TTCAAACCTTTCGTCCGATCCATCTTGCAGGCTACCTCTCGAACGAACTATCGCAAGTCTCTTGGCCGGC
CTTGCGCCTTGGCTATTGCTTGGCAGCGCCTATCGCCAGGTATTACTCCAATCCCGAATATCCGAGATCG
GGATCACCCGAGAGAAGTTCAACCTACATCCTCAATCCCGATCTATCCGAGATCCGAGGAATATCGAAAT
CGGGGCGCGCCTGGCCTCCGCGCCGGGTTTTGGCGCCTCCCGCGGGCGCCCCCCTCGTCACGGCGAGCGC
TGCCACGTCAGACGAAGGGCGCAGGAGCGTCCTGATCCTTCCGCCCGGACGCTCAGGACAGCGGCCCGCT
GCTCATAAGACTCGGCCTTAGAACCCCAGTATCAGCAGAAGGACATTTTAGGACGGGACTTGGGTGACTC
TAGGGCACTGGTTTTCTTTCCAGAGAGCGGAACAGGCGAGGAAAAGTAGTCCCTTCTCGGCGATTCTGCG
GAGGGATCTCCGTGGGGCGGTGAACGCCGATGATTATATAAGGACGCGCCGGGTGTGGCACAGCTAGTTC
CGTCGCAGCCGGGATTTGGGTCGCGGTTCTTGTTTGTGGATCGCTGTGATCGTCACTTGGTGAGTAGCGG
GCTGCTGGGCTGGCCGGGGCTTTCGTGGCCGCCGGGCCGCTCGGTGGGACGGAAGCGTGTGGAGAGACCG
CCAAGGGCTGTAGTCTGGGTCCGCGAGCAAGGTTGCCCTGAACTGGGGGTTGGGGGGAGCGCAGCAAAAT
GGCGGCTGTTCCCGAGTCTTGAATGGAAGACGCTTGTGAGGCGGGCTGTGAGGTCGTTGAAACAAGGTGG
GGGGCATGGTGGGCGGCAAGAACCCAAGGTCTTGAGCCCTTCGCTAATGCGGGAAAGCTCTTATTCGGGT
GAGATGGGCTGGGCACCATCTGGGGACCCTGACGTGAAGTTTGTCACTGACTGGAGAACTCGGTTTGTCG
TCTGTTGCGGGGGCGGCAGTTATGGCGGTGCCGTTGGGCAGTGCACCCGTACCTTTGGGAGCGCGCGCCC
TCGTCGTGTCGTGACGTCACCCGTTCTGTTGGCTTATAATGCAGGGTGGGGCCACCTGCCGGTAGGTGTG
CGGTAGGCTTTTCTCCGTCGCAGGACGCAGGGTTCGGGCCTAGGGTAGGCTCTCCTGAATCGACAGGCGC
CGGACCTCTGGTGAGGGGAGGGATAAGTGAGGCGTCAGTTTCTTTGGTCGGTTTTATGTACCTATCTTCT
TAAGTAGCTGAAGCTCCGGTTTTGAACTATGCGCTCGGGGTTGGCGAGTGTGTTTTGTGAAGTTTTTTAG
GCACCTTTTGAAATGTAATCATTTGGGTCAATATGTAATTTTCAGTGTTAGACTTGTAAATTGTCCGCTA
AATTCTGGCCGTTTTTGGCTTTTTTGTTAGACAACATGGGTAAAAAGCCTGAACTCACCGCGACGTCTGT
CGAGAAGTTTCTGATCGAAAAGTTCGACAGCGTCTCCGACCTGATGCAGCTCTCGGAGGGCGAAGAATCT
CGTGCTTTCAGCTTCGATGTAGGAGGGCGTGGATATGTCCTGCGGGTAAATAGCTGCGCCGATGGTTTCT
ACAAAGATCGTTATGTTTATCGGCACTTTGCATCCGCCGCGCTCCCGATTCCGGAAGTGCTTGACATTGG
GGAGTTCAGCGAGAGCCTGACCTATTGCATCTCCCGCCGTGCACAGGGTGTCACGTTGCAAGACCTGCCT
GAAACCGAACTGCCCGCTGTTCTGCAGCCGGTCGCGGAGGCAATGGATGCCATCGCTGCCGCCGATCTTA
GCCAGACGAGCGGGTTCGGCCCATTCGGACCGCAAGGAATCGGTCAATACACTACATGGCGTGATTTCAT
ATGCGCGATTGCTGATCCCCATGTGTATCACTGGCAAACTGTGATGGACGACACCGTCAGTGCGTCCGTC
GCGCAGGCTCTCGATGAGCTGATGCTTTGGGCCGAGGACTGCCCCGAAGTCCGGCACCTCGTGCACGCGG
ATTTCGGCTCCAACAATGTCCTGACGGACAATGGCCGCATAACAGCGGTCATTGACTGGAGCGAGGCGAT
GTTCGGGGATTCCCAATACGAGGTCGCCAACATCTTCTTCTGGAGGCCGTGGTTGGCTTGTATGGAGCAG
CAGACGCGCTACTTCGAGCGGAGGCATCCGGAGCTTGCAGGATCGCCCCGGCTCCGGGCGTATATGCTCC
GCATTGGTCTTGACCAACTCTATCAGAGCTTGGTTGACGGCAATTTCGATGATGCAGCTTGGGCGCAGGG
TCGATGCGACGCAATCGTCCGATCCGGAGCCGGGACTGTCGGGCGTACACAAATCGCCCGCAGAAGCGCC
GCCGTCTGGACCGATGGCTGTGTAGAAGTACTCGCCGATAGTGGAAACCGACGCCCCAGCACTCGTCCGA
GGGCAAAGGAATAAGCTAGTATGTAAGCCTAGTCTTAGATAATAAAATCGCTATCCATCGAAGATGGATG
TGTGTTGGTTTTTTGTGTGTGTAACGCTAGGCGCGCCTGGTGTACCGAGAACGATCCTCTCAGTGCGAGT
CTCGACGATCCATATCGTTGCTTGGCAGTCAGCCAGTCGGAATCCAGCTTGGGACCCAGGAAGTCCAATC
GTCAGATATTGTACTCAAGCCTGGTCACGGCAGCGTACCGATCTGTTTAAACCTAGATATTGATAGTCTG
ATCGGTCAACGTATAATCGAGTCCTAGCTTTTGCAAACATCTATCAAGAGACAGGATCAGCAGGAGGCTT
TCGCATGAGTATTCAACATTTCCGTGTCGCCCTTATTCCCTTTTTTGCGGCATTTTGCCTTCCTGTTTTT
GCTCACCCAGAAACGCTGGTGAAAGTAAAAGATGCTGAAGATCAGTTGGGTGCGCGAGTGGGTTACATCG
AACTGGATCTCAACAGCGGTAAGATCCTTGAGAGTTTTCGCCCCGAAGAACGCTTTCCAATGATGAGCAC
TTTTAAAGTTCTGCTATGTGGCGCGGTATTATCCCGTATTGACGCCGGGCAAGAGCAACTCGGTCGCCGC
ATACACTATTCTCAGAATGACTTGGTTGAGTATTCACCAGTCACAGAAAAGCATCTTACGGATGGCATGA
CAGTAAGAGAATTATGCAGTGCTGCCATAACCATGAGTGATAACACTGCGGCCAACTTACTTCTGACAAC
GATTGGAGGACCGAAGGAGCTAACCGCTTTTTTGCACAACATGGGGGATCATGTAACTCGCCTTGATCGT
TGGGAACCGGAGCTGAATGAAGCCATACCAAACGACGAGCGTGACACCACGATGCCTGTAGCAATGGCAA
CAACCTTGCGTAAACTATTAACTGGCGAACTACTTACTCTAGCTTCCCGGCAACAGTTGATAGACTGGAT
GGAGGCGGATAAAGTTGCAGGACCACTTCTGCGCTCGGCCCTTCCGGCTGGCTGGTTTATTGCTGATAAA
TCTGGAGCCGGTGAGCGTGGGTCTCGCGGTATCATTGCAGCACTGGGGCCAGATGGTAAGCCCTCCCGTA
TCGTAGTTATCTACACGACGGGGAGTCAGGCAACTATGGATGAACGAAATAGACAGATCGCTGAGATAGG
TGCCTCACTGATTAAGCATTGGTAACCGATTCTAGGTGCATTGGCGCAGAAAAAAATGCCTGATGCGACG
CTGCGCGTCTTATACTCCCACATATGCCAGATTCAGCAACGGATACGGCTTCCCCAACTTGCCCACTTCC
ATACGTGTCCTCCTTACCAGAAATTTATCCTTAAGATCGTTTAAACTCGACTCTGGCTCTATCGAATCTC
CGTCGTTTCGAGCTTACGCGAACAGCCGTGGCGCTCATTTGCTCGTCGGGCATCGAATCTCGTCAGCTAT
CGTCAGCTTACCTTTTTGGCAGCGATCGCGGCTCCCGACATCTTGGACCATTAGCTCCACAGGTATCTTC
TTCCCTCTAGTGGTCATAACAGCAGCTTCAGCTACCTCTCAATTCAAAAAACCCCTCAAGACCCGTTTAG
AGGCCCCAAGGGGTTATGCTATCAATCGTTGCGTTACACACACAAAAAACCAACACACATCCATCTTCGA
TGGATAGCGATTTTATTATCTAACTGCTGATCGAGTGTAGCCAGATCTAGTAATCAATTACGGGGTCATT
AGTTCATAGCCCATATATGGAGTTCCGCGTTACATAACTTACGGTAAATGGCCCGCCTGGCTGACCGCCC
AACGACCCCCGCCCATTGACGTCAATAATGACGTATGTTCCCATAGTAACGCCAATAGGGACTTTCCATT
GACGTCAATGGGTGGAGTATTTACGGTAAACTGCCCACTTGGCAGTACATCAAGTGTATCATATGCCAAG
TACGCCCCCTATTGACGTCAATGACGGTAAATGGCCCGCCTGGCATTATGCCCAGTACATGACCTTATGG
GACTTTCCTACTTGGCAGTACATCTACGTATTAGTCATCGCTATTACCATGCTGATGCGGTTTTGGCAGT
ACATCAATGGGCGTGGATAGCGGTTTGACTCACGGGGATTTCCAAGTCTCCACCCCATTGACGTCAATGG
GAGTTTGTTTTGGCACCAAAATCAACGGGACTTTCCAAAATGTCGTAACAACTCCGCCCCATTGACGCAA
ATGGGCGGTAGGCGTGTACGGTGGGAGGTCTATATAAGCAGAGCTGGTTTAGTGAACCGTCAGATCAGAT
CTTTGTCGATCCTACCATCCACTCGACACACCCGCCAGCGGCCGC
Features (pLannotate 1.2.2; 21 found; start..end, strand, type, name):
    617..943     +  CDS            trxA: THIO_ECO57 - Experimental evidence at protein level: Swiss-Prot protein existence level 1. Participates in various redox reactions through the reversible oxidation of its active center dithiol to a disulfide and catalyzes dithiol-disulfide exchange reactions. From Escherichia coli O157:H7.
    965..982     +  CDS            6xHis: 6xHis affinity tag
   1075..1196    -  polyA_signal   SV40 poly(A) signal: SV40 polyadenylation signal
   1219..1288    -  CDS            large T antigen (fragment): large T antigen from SV40 (simian virus 40)
   1311..1357    +  terminator     T7 terminator: transcription terminator for bacteriophage T7 RNA polymerase
   1387..1523    +  terminator     rrnG terminator: transcription terminator from the E. coli ribosomal RNA rrnG operon (Albrechtsen et al., 1991)
   1568..1639    +  misc_feature   3' β-globin insulator: insulator downstream of the human β-globin locus (Farrell et al., 2002)
   1865..2453    -  rep_origin     ori: high-copy-number ColE1/pMB1/pBR322/pUC origin of replication
   2625..2689    -  CDS            bla(M) (fragment): β-lactamase lacking the signal sequence; bla(M); allows cytosolic expression of β-lactamase
   2953..4162    +  promoter       UbC promoter: human ubiquitin C promoter
   4172..5193    +  CDS            HygR (fragment): hygromycin B phosphotransferase confers resistance to hygromycin
   5221..5269    +  polyA_signal   poly(A) signal: synthetic polyadenylation signal
   5535..6395    +  CDS            AmpR: β-lactamase; bla; confers resistance to ampicillin, carbenicillin, and related antibiotics
   6408..6544    +  terminator     rrnG terminator: transcription terminator from the E. coli ribosomal RNA rrnG operon (Albrechtsen et al., 1991)
   6689..6760    +  misc_feature   5' β-globin insulator: insulator upstream of the human β-globin locus (Farrell et al., 2002)
   6765..6811    -  terminator     T7 terminator: transcription terminator for bacteriophage T7 RNA polymerase
   6829..6877    -  polyA_signal   poly(A) signal: synthetic polyadenylation signal
   6958..7261    +  enhancer       CMV enhancer: human cytomegalovirus immediate early enhancer
   7334..7351    -  promoter       CMV promoter (fragment): human cytomegalovirus (CMV) immediate early promoter
   7414..7465    +  promoter       CMVd2 promoter: truncated human cytomegalovirus (CMV) immediate early promoter that yields moderately reduced expression relative to the full-length promoter
   7534..601     +  CDS            R1A_SARS2 (fragment) (across the origin): Experimental evidence at protein level: Swiss-Prot protein existence level 1. [Non-structural protein 10]: Plays a pivotal role in viral transcription by stimulating both nsp14 3'-5' exoribonuclease and nsp16 2'-O-methyltransferase activities. Therefore plays an essential role in viral mRNAs cap methylation. From Severe acute respiratory syndrome coronavirus 2 (2019-nCoV) (SARS-CoV-2).
