[The description below was written by a language model from this plasmid's Addgene catalogue record and pLannotate feature annotations shown in this document.]
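Description:
pGBW-m4134039 is a mammalian expression plasmid for wild-type SARS-CoV-2 nsp8, a non-structural protein released from the ORF1ab replicase polyprotein. It is built on the pTwist_CMV_Hygro_6 backbone, and the full sequence record is about 7.5 kb. In bacteria it is maintained through a high-copy ColE1/pUC-type origin and selected with ampicillin via an intact β-lactamase gene. For selection in mammalian cells it carries a separate cassette in which the human ubiquitin C promoter drives hygromycin B phosphotransferase, followed by a synthetic polyadenylation signal.

The payload is driven by the CMV immediate-early enhancer and promoter; the automated annotation resolves the promoter only as fragments and a truncated CMV variant. The viral coding region spans the numbering origin of the circular sequence and is annotated as a fragment of the SARS-CoV-2 replicase polyprotein 1a. The functional text attached to that hit concerns nsp10, but this is generic text for the polyprotein entry, and the catalogue identifies the insert as nsp8. Immediately downstream lies E. coli thioredoxin (trxA) followed by a 6xHis tag, matching the catalogued C-terminal, TEV-cleavable TRX fusion supplied by the backbone. The TEV site itself is not annotated, and the His tag is not mentioned in the catalogue fields. An SV40 polyadenylation signal is annotated after the fusion on the opposite strand. The expression unit is flanked by bacterial and T7 transcription terminators and by short β-globin insulator elements, which help isolate it from neighbouring transcription.

The construct is suited to transient or hygromycin-selected expression of tagged nsp8 in mammalian cells, where the thioredoxin and His tags could aid solubility and affinity purification, although the record states no use beyond expression.
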