Addgene plasmid #152391: pGBW-m4134039
Purpose: Mammalian expression plasmid for SARS-CoV-2 nsp8
Depositing lab: Ginkgo Bioworks & Benjie Chen. Depositing organization: Ginkgo Bioworks.
Backbone
  Vector backbone: pTwist_CMV_Hygro_6
  Backbone size w/o insert (bp): 6525
  Vector type: Mammalian Expression
  Selectable markers: Hygromycin
Growth in bacteria
  Bacterial resistance: Ampicillin, 100 μg/mL
  Growth temperature: 37°C
  Growth strain: DH5alpha
  Copy number: High Copy
Gene/Insert
  Gene/Insert name: SARS-CoV-2 nsp8
  Species: Severe acute respiratory syndrome coronavirus 2
  Insert size (bp): 587
  Mutation: wt
  Entrez Gene: ORF1ab (a.k.a. GU280_gp01)
  Promoter: CMV
  Tag / fusion protein: Cleavable TEV;TRX (C terminal on backbone)
  Cloning method: Unknown
Resource information
  A portion of this plasmid was derived from a plasmid made by: GinkgoBioworks
Depositor comments: NCBI reference sequence: YP_009725304.1
How to cite: pGBW-m4134039 was a gift from Ginkgo Bioworks & Benjie Chen (Addgene plasmid # 152391 ; http://n2t.net/addgene:152391 ; RRID:Addgene_152391)
